Addgene plasmid #195877: SPOCK2_22-424_AviN_HisC
Purpose: Baculovirus expression for structure determination; may not be full ORF
Depositing lab: Cheryl Arrowsmith. Depositing organization: University of Toronto.
Backbone
  Vector backbone: pFHMSP-AviN-LIC-C
  Backbone manufacturer: pFHMSP-LIC-C (Plasmid #26100)
  Vector type: pFHMSP-AviN-LIC-C, Baculovirus Expression
Growth in bacteria
  Bacterial resistance: Ampicillin, 100 μg/mL
  Growth temperature: 37°C
  Growth strain: DH5alpha
  Copy number: High Copy
Gene/Insert
  Gene/Insert name: SPOCK2
  Species: H. sapiens (human)
  Insert size (bp): 1209
  Entrez Gene: SPOCK2 (a.k.a. testican-2)
  Promoter: Polyhedrin
  Cloning method: Ligation Independent Cloning
  Sequencing primers: 5′ pFBOH-fwd (5'-CCGGATTATTCATACCGTCCCACCA-3'); 3′ pFBOH-rev (5'-CTGATTATGATCCTCTAGTACTTCT-3')
Terms and licenses: Academic/Nonprofit Terms; Industry Terms: Not Available to Industry
Depositor comments: SGC structures for NIH Treat-AD Project
How to cite: SPOCK2_22-424_AviN_HisC was a gift from Cheryl Arrowsmith (Addgene plasmid # 195877 ; http://n2t.net/addgene:195877 ; RRID:Addgene_195877)
