[The description below was written by a language model from this plasmid's Addgene catalogue record and pLannotate feature annotations shown in this document.]
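Description:
SPOCK2_22-424_AviN_HisC is a baculovirus transfer (donor) plasmid built on pFHMSP-AviN-LIC-C, a derivative of pFHMSP-LIC-C, and carries a fragment of human SPOCK2 (testican-2) for secreted expression in insect cells. In bacteria it is maintained as a high-copy plasmid through a ColE1/pUC-type origin with ampicillin resistance (AmpR/bla), and it also contains an f1 phage origin. The expression cassette, together with a gentamicin resistance gene driven by the integron Pc promoter, lies between the Tn7R and Tn7L mini-Tn7 ends. This arrangement is used for site-specific transposition of the cassette into a baculovirus shuttle genome (bacmid) in E. coli, from which recombinant virus is then produced.

The payload is driven by the very late polyhedrin promoter from Autographa californica nucleopolyhedrovirus and terminated by an SV40 polyadenylation signal. Downstream of the promoter sits the honeybee melittin signal sequence, which directs the product into the secretory pathway in place of the native signal peptide. This fits the construct name, which indicates residues 22–424 of SPOCK2. The 1209 bp insert was introduced by ligation-independent cloning, and the record notes that it may not be the full ORF. A C-terminal polyhistidine tag follows the insert for metal-affinity purification. The name and backbone also indicate an N-terminal Avi tag, a biotinylation target; the feature table does not annotate it, although an unannotated gap lies between the signal sequence and the SPOCK2 coding region. The plasmid was deposited for producing protein for structure determination as part of a structural genomics effort tied to an Alzheimer's disease target programme.
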