Features (pLannotate 1.2.2; 17 found; start..end, strand, type, name):
     81..97      +  CDS            lacZα (fragment): LacZα fragment of β-galactosidase; lacZ fragment
    102..556     +  rep_origin     f1 ori (sequence partly withheld): f1 bacteriophage origin of replication; arrow indicates direction of (+) strand synthesis
    582..686     +  promoter       AmpR promoter: bla
    687..1547    +  CDS            AmpR: β-lactamase; bla; confers resistance to ampicillin, carbenicillin, and related antibiotics
   1718..2306    +  rep_origin     ori: high-copy-number ColE1/pMB1/pBR322/pUC origin of replication
   2492..2543    -  misc_feature   bom (fragment): basis of mobility region from pBR322
   2611..2835    -  mobile_element Tn7R: mini-Tn7 element (right end of the Tn7 transposon) Tn7
   2902..3435    -  CDS            GmR: gentamycin acetyltransferase; aacC1; confers resistance to gentamycin
   3624..3652    -  promoter       Pc promoter: intI1 (promoter lies within the coding sequence); class 1 integron promoter
   3630..3977    -  CDS            YPR2_ECOLX (fragment): Protein predicted: Swiss-Prot protein existence level 4. From Escherichia coli.
   4004..4095    +  promoter       polyhedrin promoter: polh from Autographa californica; promoter for the baculovirus polyhedrin gene
   4150..4211    +  sig_peptide    melittin signal sequence: signal sequence from honeybee melittin
   4279..5502    +  CDS            SPOCK2: TICN2_HUMAN - Also known as KIAA0275, TICN2. Experimental evidence at protein level: Swiss-Prot protein existence level 1. May participate in diverse steps of neurogenesis. Binds calcium. From Homo sapiens (Human).
   5515..5538    +  CDS            9xHis (fragment): 9xHis affinity tag
   5570..5653    +  CDS            large T antigen (fragment): large T antigen from SV40 (simian virus 40)
   5676..5810    +  polyA_signal   SV40 poly(A) signal: SV40 polyadenylation signal
   5839..6004    -  mobile_element Tn7L: mini-Tn7 element (left end of the Tn7 transposon) Tn7
>Addgene plasmid #195877 | SPOCK2_22-424_AviN_HisC | addgene full sequence | sequence record 387267 | Addgene NGS Result
TTCTCTGTCACAGAATGAAAATTTTTCTGTCATCTCTTCGTTATTAATGTTTGTAATTGACTGAATATCA
ACGCTTATTTGCAGCCTGAATGGCGAATGGG
[124 nt withheld, positions 102-225]
C
[91 nt withheld, positions 227-317]
A
[49 nt withheld, positions 319-367]
CCTTTGACGTTGGAGTCCACGTTCTT
[37 nt withheld, positions 394-430]
ACCCTATCTCGGTCTATTCTTTTGATTTATAAGGGATTTTGCCGATTTCGGCCTATTGGTTAAAAAATGA
GCTGATTTAACAAAAATTTAACGCGAATTTTAACAAAATATTAACGCTTACAATTTAGGTGGCACTTTTC
GGGGAAATGTGCGCGGAACCCCTATTTGTTTATTTTTCTAAATACATTCAAATATGTATCCGCTCATGAG
ACAATAACCCTGATAAATGCTTCAATAATATTGAAAAAGGAAGAGTATGAGTATTCAACATTTCCGTGTC
GCCCTTATTCCCTTTTTTGCGGCATTTTGCCTTCCTGTTTTTGCTCACCCAGAAACGCTGGTGAAAGTAA
AAGATGCTGAAGATCAGTTGGGTGCACGAGTGGGTTACATCGAACTGGATCTCAACAGCGGTAAGATCCT
TGAGAGTTTTCGCCCCGAAGAACGTTTTCCAATGATGAGCACTTTTAAAGTTCTGCTATGTGGCGCGGTA
TTATCCCGTATTGACGCCGGGCAAGAGCAACTCGGTCGCCGCATACACTATTCTCAGAATGACTTGGTTG
AGTACTCACCAGTCACAGAAAAGCATCTTACGGATGGCATGACAGTAAGAGAATTATGCAGTGCTGCCAT
AACCATGAGTGATAACACTGCGGCCAACTTACTTCTGACAACGATCGGAGGACCGAAGGAGCTAACCGCT
TTTTTGCACAACATGGGGGATCATGTAACTCGCCTTGATCGTTGGGAACCGGAGCTGAATGAAGCCATAC
CAAACGACGAGCGTGACACCACGATGCCTGTAGCAATGGCAACAACGTTGCGCAAACTATTAACTGGCGA
ACTACTTACTCTAGCTTCCCGGCAACAATTAATAGACTGGATGGAGGCGGATAAAGTTGCAGGACCACTT
CTGCGCTCGGCCCTTCCGGCTGGCTGGTTTATTGCTGATAAATCTGGAGCCGGTGAGCGTGGGTCTCGCG
GTATCATTGCAGCACTGGGGCCAGATGGTAAGCCCTCCCGTATCGTAGTTATCTACACGACGGGGAGTCA
GGCAACTATGGATGAACGAAATAGACAGATCGCTGAGATAGGTGCCTCACTGATTAAGCATTGGTAACTG
TCAGACCAAGTTTACTCATATATACTTTAGATTGATTTAAAACTTCATTTTTAATTTAAAAGGATCTAGG
TGAAGATCCTTTTTGATAATCTCATGACCAAAATCCCTTAACGTGAGTTTTCGTTCCACTGAGCGTCAGA
CCCCGTAGAAAAGATCAAAGGATCTTCTTGAGATCCTTTTTTTCTGCGCGTAATCTGCTGCTTGCAAACA
AAAAAACCACCGCTACCAGCGGTGGTTTGTTTGCCGGATCAAGAGCTACCAACTCTTTTTCCGAAGGTAA
CTGGCTTCAGCAGAGCGCAGATACCAAATACTGTTCTTCTAGTGTAGCCGTAGTTAGGCCACCACTTCAA
GAACTCTGTAGCACCGCCTACATACCTCGCTCTGCTAATCCTGTTACCAGTGGCTGCTGCCAGTGGCGAT
AAGTCGTGTCTTACCGGGTTGGACTCAAGACGATAGTTACCGGATAAGGCGCAGCGGTCGGGCTGAACGG
GGGGTTCGTGCACACAGCCCAGCTTGGAGCGAACGACCTACACCGAACTGAGATACCTACAGCGTGAGCT
ATGAGAAAGCGCCACGCTTCCCGAAGGGAGAAAGGCGGACAGGTATCCGGTAAGCGGCAGGGTCGGAACA
GGAGAGCGCACGAGGGAGCTTCCAGGGGGAAACGCCTGGTATCTTTATAGTCCTGTCGGGTTTCGCCACC
TCTGACTTGAGCGTCGATTTTTGTGATGCTCGTCAGGGGGGCGGAGCCTATGGAAAAACGCCAGCAACGC
GGCCTTTTTACGGTTCCTGGCCTTTTGCTGGCCTTTTGCTCACATGTTCTTTCCTGCGTTATCCCCTGAT
TCTGTGGATAACCGTATTACCGCCTTTGAGTGAGCTGATACCGCTCGCCGCAGCCGAACGACCGAGCGCA
GCGAGTCAGTGAGCGAGGAAGCGGAAGAGCGCCTGATGCGGTATTTTCTCCTTACGCATCTGTGCGGTAT
TTCACACCGCATAGACCAGCCGCGTAACCTGGCAAAATCGGTTACGGTTGAGTAATAAATGGATGCCCTG
CGTAAGCGGGTGTGGGCGGACAATAAAGTCTTAAACTGAACAAAATAGATCTAAACTATGACAATAAAGT
CTTAAACTAGACAGAATAGTTGTAAACTGAAATCAGTCCAGTTATGCTGTGAAAAAGCATACTGGACTTT
TGTTATGGCTAAAGCAAACTCTTCATTTTCTGAAGTGCAAATTGCCCGTCGTATTAAAGAGGGGCGTGGC
CAAGGGCATGGTAAAGACTATATTCGCGGCGTTGTGACAATTTACCGAACAACTCCGCGGCCGGGAAGCC
GATCTCGGCTTGAACGAATTGTTAGGTGGCGGTACTTGGGTCGATATCAAAGTGCATCACTTCTTCCCGT
ATGCCCAACTTTGTATAGAGAGCCACTGCGGGATCGTCACCGTAATCTGCTTGCACGTAGATCACATAAG
CACCAAGCGCGTTGGCCTCATGCTTGAGGAGATTGATGAGCGCGGTGGCAATGCCCTGCCTCCGGTGCTC
GCCGGAGACTGCGAGATCATAGATATAGATCTCACTACGCGGCTGCTCAAACTTGGGCAGAACGTAAGCC
GCGAGAGCGCCAACAACCGCTTCTTGGTCGAAGGCAGCAAGCGCGATGAATGTCTTACTACGGAGCAAGT
TCCCGAGGTAATCGGAGTCCGGCTGATGTTGGGAGTAGGTGGCTACGTCTCCGAACTCACGACCGAAAAG
ATCAAGAGCAGCCCGCATGGATTTGACTTGGTCAGGGCCGAGCCTACATGTGCGAATGATGCCCATACTT
GAGCCACCTAACTTTGTTTTAGGGCGACTGCCCTGCTGCGTAACATCGTTGCTGCTGCGTAACATCGTTG
CTGCTCCATAACATCAAACATCGACCCACGGCGTAACGCGCTTGCTGCTTGGATGCCCGAGGCATAGACT
GTACAAAAAAACAGTCATAACAAGCCATGAAAACCGCCACTGCGCCGTTACCACCGCTGCGTTCGGTCAA
GGTTCTGGACCAGTTGCGTGAGCGCATACGCTACTTGCATTACAGTTTACGAACCGAACAGGCTTATGTC
AACTGGGTTCGTGCCTTCATCCGTTTCCACGGTGTGCGTCACCCGGCAACCTTGGGCAGCAGCGAAGTCG
AGGCATTTCTGTCCTGGCTGGCGAACGAGCGCAAGGTTTCGGTCTCCACGCATCGTCAGGCATTGGCGGC
CTTGCTGTTCTTCTACGGCAAGGTGCTGTGCACGGATCTGCCCTGGCTTCAGGAGATCGGAAGACCTCGG
CCGTCGCGGCGCTTGCCGGTGGTGCTGACCCCGGATGAAGTGGTTCGCATCCTCGGTTTTCTGGAAGGCG
AGCATCGTTTGTTCGCCCAGGACTCTAGCTATAGTTCTAGTGGTTGGCTACGTATACTCCGGAATATTAA
TAGATCATGGAGATAATTAAAATGATAACCATCTCGCAAATAAATAAGTATTTTACTGTTTTCGTAACAG
TTTTGTAATAAAAAAACCTATAAATATTCCGGATTATTCATACCGTCCCACCATCGGGCGCGGATCTCGG
TCCGAAACCATGAAATTCTTAGTCAACGTTGCCCTTGTTTTTATGGTCGTATACATTTCTTACATCTATG
CGGCCGCTGGGTCCGCAGGGCTGAACGATATCTTTGAGGCGCAAAAAATAGAATGGCACGAGGGAAGTGC
CGGTGGCAGCGGAGCCGAAGGCGACGCCAAGGGGCTCAAGGAGGGCGAGACCCCCGGCAATTTCATGGAG
GACGAGCAATGGCTGTCGTCCATCTCGCAGTACAGCGGCAAGATCAAGCACTGGAACCGCTTCCGAGACG
AAGTGGAGGATGACTATATCAAGAGCTGGGAGGACAATCAGCAAGGAGATGAAGCCCTGGATACCACCAA
GGACCCCTGCCAGAAGGTGAAGTGCAGCCGCCACAAGGTGTGCATTGCCCAGGGCTACCAGCGGGCCATG
TGCATCAGTCGCAAGAAGCTGGAGCACAGGATCAAGCAGCCGACCGTGAAACTCCATGGAAACAAAGACT
CCATCTGCAAGCCCTGCCACATGGCCCAGCTTGCCTCTGTCTGCGGCTCAGATGGCCACACTTACAGCTC
TGTGTGTAAGCTGGAGCAACAGGCGTGCCTGAGCAGCAAGCAGCTGGCGGTGCGATGCGAGGGCCCCTGC
CCCTGCCCCACGGAGCAGGCTGCCACCTCCACCGCCGATGGCAAACCAGAGACTTGCACCGGTCAGGACC
TGGCTGACCTGGGAGATCGGCTGCGGGACTGGTTCCAGCTCCTTCATGAGAACTCCAAGCAGAATGGCTC
AGCCAGCAGTGTAGCCGGCCCGGCCAGCGGGCTGGACAAGAGCCTGGGGGCCAGCTGCAAGGACTCCATT
GGCTGGATGTTCTCCAAGCTGGACACCAGTGCTGACCTCTTCCTGGACCAGACGGAGCTGGCCGCCATCA
ACCTGGACAAGTACGAGGTCTGCATCCGTCCCTTCTTCAACTCCTGTGACACCTACAAGGATGGCCGGGT
CTCTACTGCTGAGTGGTGCTTCTGCTTCTGGAGGGAGAAGCCCCCCTGCCTGGCAGAGCTGGAGCGCATC
CAGATCCAGGAGGCCGCCAAGAAGAAGCCAGGCATCTTCATCCCGAGCTGCGACGAGGATGGCTACTACC
GGAAGATGCAGTGTGACCAGAGCAGCGGTGACTGCTGGTGTGTGGACCAGCTGGGCCTGGAGCTGACTGG
CACGCGCACGCATGGGAGCCCCGACTGCGATGACATCGTGGGCTTCTCGGGGGACTTTGGAAGCGGTGTC
GGCTGGGAGGATGAGGAGGAGAAGGAGACGGAGGAAGCAGGCGAGGAGGCCGAGGAGGAGGAGGGCGAGG
CAGGCGAGGCTGACGACGGGGGCTACATCTGGGAATTCGTCGAGCACCACCACCACCACCACCACCACTA
ATAGCCAAGCTTGTCGAGAAGTACTAGAGGATCATAATCAGCCATACCACATTTGTAGAGGTTTTACTTG
CTTTAAAAAACCTCCCACACCTCCCCCTGAACCTGAAACATAAAATGAATGCAATTGTTGTTGTTAACTT
GTTTATTGCAGCTTATAATGGTTACAAATAAAGCAATAGCATCACAAATTTCACAAATAAAGCATTTTTT
TCACTGCATTCTAGTTGTGGTTTGTCCAAACTCATCAATGTATCTTATCATGTCTGGATCTGATCACTGC
TTGAGCCTAGGAGATCCGAACCAGATAAGTGAAATCTAGTTCCAAACTATTTTGTCATTTTTAATTTTCG
TATTAGCTTACGACGCTACACCCAGTTCCCATCTATTTTGTCACTCTTCCCTAAATAATCCTTAAAAACT
CCATTTCCACCCCTCCCAGTTCCCAACTATTTTGTCCGCCCACAGCGGGGCATTTTTCTTCCTGTTATGT
TTTTAATCAAACATCCTGCCAACTCCATGTGACAAACCGTCATCTTCGGCTACTTT
