>Addgene plasmid #195877 | SPOCK2_22-424_AviN_HisC | depositor partial sequence | sequence record 380027 | Insert Sequence
GCCGAAGGCGACGCCAAGGGGCTCAAGGAGGGCGAGACCCCCGGCAATTTCATGGAGGACGAGCAATGGC
TGTCGTCCATCTCGCAGTACAGCGGCAAGATCAAGCACTGGAACCGCTTCCGAGACGAAGTGGAGGATGA
CTATATCAAGAGCTGGGAGGACAATCAGCAAGGAGATGAAGCCCTGGATACCACCAAGGACCCCTGCCAG
AAGGTGAAGTGCAGCCGCCACAAGGTGTGCATTGCCCAGGGCTACCAGCGGGCCATGTGCATCAGTCGCA
AGAAGCTGGAGCACAGGATCAAGCAGCCGACCGTGAAACTCCATGGAAACAAAGACTCCATCTGCAAGCC
CTGCCACATGGCCCAGCTTGCCTCTGTCTGCGGCTCAGATGGCCACACTTACAGCTCTGTGTGTAAGCTG
GAGCAACAGGCGTGCCTGAGCAGCAAGCAGCTGGCGGTGCGATGCGAGGGCCCCTGCCCCTGCCCCACGG
AGCAGGCTGCCACCTCCACCGCCGATGGCAAACCAGAGACTTGCACCGGTCAGGACCTGGCTGACCTGGG
AGATCGGCTGCGGGACTGGTTCCAGCTCCTTCATGAGAACTCCAAGCAGAATGGCTCAGCCAGCAGTGTA
GCCGGCCCGGCCAGCGGGCTGGACAAGAGCCTGGGGGCCAGCTGCAAGGACTCCATTGGCTGGATGTTCT
CCAAGCTGGACACCAGTGCTGACCTCTTCCTGGACCAGACGGAGCTGGCCGCCATCAACCTGGACAAGTA
CGAGGTCTGCATCCGTCCCTTCTTCAACTCCTGTGACACCTACAAGGATGGCCGGGTCTCTACTGCTGAG
TGGTGCTTCTGCTTCTGGAGGGAGAAGCCCCCCTGCCTGGCAGAGCTGGAGCGCATCCAGATCCAGGAGG
CCGCCAAGAAGAAGCCAGGCATCTTCATCCCGAGCTGCGACGAGGATGGCTACTACCGGAAGATGCAGTG
TGACCAGAGCAGCGGTGACTGCTGGTGTGTGGACCAGCTGGGCCTGGAGCTGACTGGCACGCGCACGCAT
GGGAGCCCCGACTGCGATGACATCGTGGGCTTCTCGGGGGACTTTGGAAGCGGTGTCGGCTGGGAGGATG
AGGAGGAGAAGGAGACGGAGGAAGCAGGCGAGGAGGCCGAGGAGGAGGAGGGCGAGGCAGGCGAGGCTGA
CGACGGGGGCTACATCTGG
